Addgene plasmid #57284: Dronpa-Lysosomes-20
Purpose: Localization: Lysosome Membrane, Excitation: 503, Emission: 518
Depositing lab: Michael Davidson. Depositing organization: Florida State University, Tallahassee.
Backbone
  Vector backbone: Dronpa
  Backbone size w/o insert (bp): 4750
  Vector type: Mammalian Expression
  Selectable markers: Neomycin (select with G418)
Growth in bacteria
  Bacterial resistance: Kanamycin, 50 μg/mL
  Growth temperature: 37°C
  Growth strain: DH5alpha
  Copy number: High Copy
Gene/Insert
  Gene/Insert name: LAMP1 (alt name: NM_012857.2)
  Species: R. norvegicus (rat)
  Promoter: CMV
  Tag / fusion protein: Dronpa
  Cloning method: Unknown
  Sequencing primers: 5′ CMV-F; 3′ SV40pA-R
Terms and licenses: Academic/Nonprofit Terms; Industry Terms
Depositor comments: . Excitation = 503; Emission = 518
How to cite: Dronpa-Lysosomes-20 was a gift from Michael Davidson (Addgene plasmid # 57284 ; http://n2t.net/addgene:57284 ; RRID:Addgene_57284)
