[The description below was written by a language model from this plasmid's Addgene catalogue record.]
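Description:
Dronpa-Lysosomes-20 is a mammalian expression plasmid that produces a fusion of rat (R. norvegicus) LAMP1, the lysosome-associated membrane protein 1, with the fluorescent protein Dronpa. The backbone is a Dronpa fusion vector of about 4.75 kb before addition of the insert. Expression of the fusion is driven by the CMV promoter, a strong constitutive promoter in most mammalian cell lines. The use of an SV40 polyA reverse sequencing primer suggests that the transcript ends in an SV40 polyadenylation signal. The plasmid is maintained at high copy number in E. coli under kanamycin selection, and it carries a neomycin resistance marker so that stably transfected mammalian cells can be selected with G418. The record includes no feature table, so the origin of replication, the orientation of Dronpa relative to LAMP1 and the linker between them are not stated. The "20" in the name may refer to linker length, but the record does not confirm this.

LAMP1 is an abundant integral membrane glycoprotein of lysosomes, so it serves here as a targeting moiety that brings Dronpa to the lysosomal membrane, the localization listed for this construct. Dronpa is a green-emitting protein, recorded here with excitation at 503 nm and emission at 518 nm. It is generally known for reversible photoswitching between bright and dark states, which makes it useful for tracking and super-resolution imaging. The construct is typically used as a lysosome marker in live or fixed transfected mammalian cells, for visualizing lysosome distribution, morphology and dynamics by fluorescence microscopy.
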