>Addgene plasmid #57284 | Dronpa-Lysosomes-20 | depositor partial sequence | sequence record 88422 | insert sequence
GACGTCAGATCCGCTAGCGCTACCGGACTCAGATCTCGAGCGCCACCATGGCGGCCCCGGGCGCCCGGCG
GCCGCTGCTCCTGTTGCTGCTGGCAGGCCTTGCACACAGCGCCCCAGCACTGTTCGAGGTGAAAGACAAC
AACGGCACAGCGTGTATAATGGCCAGCTTCTCTGCCTCCTTTCTGACCACCTATGAGGCTGGACATGTTT
CTAAGGTCTCGAATATGACCCTGCCAGCCTCTGCAGAAGTCCTGAAGAATAGCAGCTCTTGTGGTGAAAA
GAATGCTTCTGAGCCCACCCTCGCAATCACCTTTGGAGAAGGATATTTACTGAAACTCACCTTCACAAAA
AACACAACACGTTACAGTGTCCAGCACATGTATTTCACATATAACCTGTCAGACACACAATTCTTTCCCA
ATGCCAGCTCCAAAGGGCCCGACACTGTGGATTCCACAACTGACATCAAGGCAGACATCAACAAAACATA
CCGATGTGTCAGCGACATCAGGGTCTACATGAAGAATGTGACCATTGTGCTCTGGGACGCTACTATCCAG
GCCTACCTGCCGAGTAGCAACTTCAGCAAGGAAGAGACACGCTGCCCACAGGATCAACCTTCCCCAACTA
CTGGGCCACCCAGCCCCTCACCACCACTTGTGCCCACAAACCCCAGTGTGTCCAAGTACAATGTGACTGG
TGACAATGGAACCTGCCTGCTGGCCTCTATGGCACTGCAACTCAACATCACCTACATGAAGAAGGACAAC
ACGACTGTGACCAGAGCATTCAACATCAACCCAAGTGACAAATATAGTGGGACTTGCGGTGCCCAGTTGG
TGACCCTGAAGGTGGGGAACAAGAGCAGAGTCCTGGAGCTGCAGTTTGGGATGAATGCCACTTCTAGCCT
GTTTTTCCTGCAAGGAGTTCAGTTGAACATGACTCTTCCTGATGCCATAGAGCCCACGTTCAGCACCTCC
AACTATTCCCTGAAAGCTCTTCAGGCCAGTGTCGGCAACTCATACAAGTGCAACAGTGAGGAGCACATCT
TTGTCAGCAAGGCGCTCGCCCTCAATGTCTTCAGCGTGCAAGTCCAGGCTTTCAGGGTAGAAAGTGACAG
GTTTGGGTCTGTGGAAGAGTGTGTACAGGACGGTAACAACATGCTGATCCCCATTGCTGTGGGCGGGGCC
CTGGCAGGGCTGGTCCTCATCGTCCTCATCGCCTACCTCATCGGCAGGAAGAGGAGTCACGCGGGCTATC
AGACCATCTCGGAATTCGGCTCCACCGGCTCCACCGGCTCCACCGGCGCGGATCCACCGGTCGCCACCAT
GGTGAGTGTGATTAAACCAGACATGAAGATCAAGCTGCGTATGGAAGGCGCTGTAAATGGACACCCGTTC
GCGATTGAAGGAGTTGGCCTTGGGAAGCCTTTCGAGGGAAAACAGAGTATGGACCTTAAAGTCAAAGAAG
GCGGACCTCTGCCTTTCGCCTATGACATCTTGACAACTGTGTTCTGTTACGGCAACAGGGTATTCGCCAA
ATACCCAGAAAATATAGTAGACTATTTCAAGCAGTCGTTTCCTGAGGGCTACTCTTGGGAACGAAGCATG
AATTACGAAGACGGGGGCATTTGTAACGCGACAAACGACATAACCCTGGATGGTGACTGTTATATCTATG
AAATTCGATTTGATGGTGTGAACTTTCCTGCCAATGGTCCAGTTATGCAGAAGAGGACTGTGAAATGGGA
GCCATCCACTGAGAAATTGTATGTGCGTGATGGAGTGCTGAAGGGTGATGTTAACATGGCTCTGTCGCTT
GAAGGAGGTGGCCATTACCGATGTGACTTCAAAACTACTTATAAAGCTAAGAAGGTTGTCCAGTTGCCAG
ACTATCACTTTGTGGACCACCACATTGAGATTAAAAGCCACGACAAAGATTACAGTAATGTTAATCTGCA
TGAGCACGCCGAAGCGCATTCTGAGCTGCCGAGGCAGGCCAAGTAATGATAGGCGGCCGCGACTCTAGAT
CATAATCAGCCATACCACATT
