>Addgene plasmid #57284 | Dronpa-Lysosomes-20 | addgene partial sequence | sequence record 128579 | Dronpa-R 5'-TTCAATCGCGAACGGGTGTC-3'
ATCTTCATGTCTGGTTTAATCACACTCACCATGGTGGCGACCGGTGGATCCGCGCCGGTGGAGCCGGTGG
AGCCGGTGGAGCCGAATTCCGAGATGGTCTGATAGCCCGCGTGACTCCTCTTCCTGCCGATGAGGTAGGC
GATGAGGACGATGAGGACCAGCCCTGCCAGGGCCCCGCCCACAGCAATGGGGATCAGCATGTTGTTACCG
TCCTGTACACACTCTTCCACAGACCCAAACCTGTCACTTTCTACCCTGAAAGCCTGGACTTGCACGCTGA
AGACATTGAGGGCGAGCGCCTTGCTGACAAAGATGTGCTCCTCACTGTTGCACTTGTATGAGTTGCCGAC
ACTGGCCTGAAGAGCTTTCAGGGAATAGTTGGAGGTGCTGAACGTGGGCTCTATGGCATCAGGAAGAGTC
ATGTTCAACTGAACTCCTTGCAGGAAAAACAGGCTAGAAGTGGCATTCATCCCAAACTGCAGCTCCAGGA
CTCTGCTCTTGTTCCCCACCTTCAGGGTCACCAACTGGGCACCGCAAGTCCCACTATATTTGTCACTTGG
GTTGATGTTGAATGCTCTGGTCACAGTCGTGTTGTCCTTCTTCATGTAGGTGATGTTGAGTTGCAGTGCC
ATAGAGGCCAGCAGGCAGGTTCCATTGTCACCAGTCACATTGTACTTGGACACACTGGGGTTTGTGGGCA
CAAGTGGTGGTGAGGGGCTGGGTGGCCCAGTAGTTGGGGAAGGTTGATCCTGTGGGCAGCGTGTCTCTTC
CTTGCTGAAGTTGCTACTCGGCAGGTAGGCCTGGATAGTAGCGTCCCAGAGCACAATGGTCACATTCTTC
ATGTAGACCCTGATGTCGCTGACACATCGG
